Addgene plasmid #185348: pET3a-UBE2J1 1-283
Purpose: In vitro transcription and translation in bacterial system
Depositing lab: Allan Weissman. Depositing organization: National Cancer Institute (NCI). Publication: A structurally conserved site in AUP1 binds the E2 enzyme UBE2G2 and is essential for ER-associated degradation. Smith CE, Tsai YC, Liang YH, Khago D, Mariano J, Li J, Tarasov SG, Gergel E, Tsai B, Villaneuva M, Clapp ME, Magidson V, Chari R, Byrd RA, Ji X, Weissman AM. PLoS Biol. 2021 Dec 8;19(12):e3001474. doi: 10.1371/journal.pbio.3001474. eCollection 2021 Dec. PubMed 34879065.
Backbone
  Vector backbone: pET3a
  Vector type: Bacterial Expression
Growth in bacteria
  Bacterial resistance: Ampicillin, 100 μg/mL
  Growth temperature: 37°C
  Growth strain: DH5alpha
  Copy number: Low Copy
Gene/Insert
  Gene/Insert name: UBE2J1
  Species: H. sapiens (human)
  Mutation: Cytoplasmic domain only, aa 1-283
  Entrez Gene: UBE2J1 (a.k.a. CGI-76, HSPC153, HSPC205, HSU93243, NCUBE-1, NCUBE1, UBC6, UBC6E, Ubc6p)
  Cloning method: Restriction Enzyme; 5′ cloning site NdeI (unknown if destroyed); 3′ cloning site BamHI (unknown if destroyed)
Terms and licenses: Academic/Nonprofit Terms; Industry Terms: Not Available to Industry
How to cite: pET3a-UBE2J1 1-283 was a gift from Allan Weissman (Addgene plasmid # 185348 ; http://n2t.net/addgene:185348 ; RRID:Addgene_185348)
