[The description below was written by a language model from this plasmid's Addgene catalogue record and pLannotate feature annotations shown in this document.]
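Description:
pET3a-UBE2J1 1-283 is a bacterial expression plasmid built on the pET3a backbone, carrying a truncated human UBE2J1 coding sequence for T7-driven production of the protein in E. coli systems. The 5,477-nt plasmid replicates from a ColE1/pMB1-type origin retained with the pBR322-derived bom site and the rop gene, which holds copy number down, consistent with the catalogue's low-copy designation. Selection is by ampicillin through the β-lactamase gene under its own promoter. Two fragments of the tetracycline resistance gene and the tet promoter flank the expression cassette. These are remnants of the pBR322 tet gene, which the cassette interrupts, and the record lists no tetracycline resistance.

The insert, cloned between NdeI and BamHI, encodes residues 1-283 of UBE2J1, described in the record as the cytoplasmic domain only. UBE2J1 is a ubiquitin-conjugating (E2) enzyme involved in degrading misfolded membrane proteins from the endoplasmic reticulum (ERAD). Transcription is driven by a T7 promoter, translation initiates from the efficient phage T7 gene 10 ribosome binding site, and a T7 terminator closes the unit, so expression requires a source of T7 RNA polymerase. The annotation also detects a short match to an HA epitope sequence immediately after the UBE2J1 fragment, then a short T7 gene 10-derived fragment before the terminator. The catalogue entry mentions no tag, so it is unclear whether an HA epitope is actually fused to the protein. The stated purpose is in vitro transcription and translation in a bacterial system, and the associated work concerns E2 enzymes in ER-associated degradation.
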