Features (pLannotate 1.2.2; 15 found; start..end, strand, type, name):
    104..208     +  promoter       AmpR promoter: bla
    209..1069    +  CDS            AmpR: β-lactamase; bla; confers resistance to ampicillin, carbenicillin, and related antibiotics
   1240..1828    +  rep_origin     ori: high-copy-number ColE1/pMB1/pBR322/pUC origin of replication
   2014..2153    -  misc_feature   bom: basis of mobility region from pBR322
   2255..2446    -  CDS            rop: Rop protein, which maintains plasmids at low copy number; rop
   2463..2843    +  CDS            YPB1_ECOLX: Protein predicted: Swiss-Prot protein existence level 4. From Escherichia coli.
   3085..3985    -  CDS            TcR (fragment): tetracycline efflux protein; tet; confers resistance to tetracycline
   4007..4025    +  promoter       T7 promoter: promoter for bacteriophage T7 RNA polymerase
   4057..4079    +  RBS            RBS: efficient ribosome binding site from bacteriophage T7 gene 10 (Olins and Rangwala, 1989)
   4087..4932    +  CDS            UBE2J1 (fragment): UB2J1_HUMAN - Also known as NCUBE1. Experimental evidence at protein level: Swiss-Prot protein existence level 1. Catalyzes the covalent attachment of ubiquitin to other proteins. Functions in the selective degradation of misfolded membrane proteins from the endoplasmic reticulum (ERAD). From Homo sapiens (Human).
   4933..4961    +  CDS            3xHA (fragment): three tandem HA epitope tags
   4970..5019    +  CDS            SET1 (fragment): solubility-enhancement tag derived from T7 phage gene 10B
   5027..5074    +  terminator     T7 terminator: transcription terminator for bacteriophage T7 RNA polymerase
   5100..5392    -  CDS            TcR (fragment): tetracycline efflux protein; tet; confers resistance to tetracycline
   5440..5468    -  promoter       tet promoter: E. coli promoter for tetracycline efflux protein gene
>Addgene plasmid #185348 | pET3a-UBE2J1 1-283 | addgene full sequence | sequence record 382516 | Addgene NGS Result
TTCTTGAAGACGAAAGGGCCTCGTGATACGCCTATTTTTATAGGTTAATGTCATGATAATAATGGTTTCT
TAGACGTCAGGTGGCACTTTTCGGGGAAATGTGCGCGGAACCCCTATTTGTTTATTTTTCTAAATACATT
CAAATATGTATCCGCTCATGAGACAATAACCCTGATAAATGCTTCAATAATATTGAAAAAGGAAGAGTAT
GAGTATTCAACATTTCCGTGTCGCCCTTATTCCCTTTTTTGCGGCATTTTGCCTTCCTGTTTTTGCTCAC
CCAGAAACGCTGGTGAAAGTAAAAGATGCTGAAGATCAGTTGGGTGCACGAGTGGGTTACATCGAACTGG
ATCTCAACAGCGGTAAGATCCTTGAGAGTTTTCGCCCCGAAGAACGTTTTCCAATGATGAGCACTTTTAA
AGTTCTGCTATGTGGCGCGGTATTATCCCGTGTTGACGCCGGGCAAGAGCAACTCGGTCGCCGCATACAC
TATTCTCAGAATGACTTGGTTGAGTACTCACCAGTCACAGAAAAGCATCTTACGGATGGCATGACAGTAA
GAGAATTATGCAGTGCTGCCATAACCATGAGTGATAACACTGCGGCCAACTTACTTCTGACAACGATCGG
AGGACCGAAGGAGCTAACCGCTTTTTTGCACAACATGGGGGATCATGTAACTCGCCTTGATCGTTGGGAA
CCGGAGCTGAATGAAGCCATACCAAACGACGAGCGTGACACCACGATGCCTGCAGCAATGGCAACAACGT
TGCGCAAACTATTAACTGGCGAACTACTTACTCTAGCTTCCCGGCAACAATTAATAGACTGGATGGAGGC
GGATAAAGTTGCAGGACCACTTCTGCGCTCGGCCCTTCCGGCTGGCTGGTTTATTGCTGATAAATCTGGA
GCCGGTGAGCGTGGGTCTCGCGGTATCATTGCAGCACTGGGGCCAGATGGTAAGCCCTCCCGTATCGTAG
TTATCTACACGACGGGGAGTCAGGCAACTATGGATGAACGAAATAGACAGATCGCTGAGATAGGTGCCTC
ACTGATTAAGCATTGGTAACTGTCAGACCAAGTTTACTCATATATACTTTAGATTGATTTAAAACTTCAT
TTTTAATTTAAAAGGATCTAGGTGAAGATCCTTTTTGATAATCTCATGACCAAAATCCCTTAACGTGAGT
TTTCGTTCCACTGAGCGTCAGACCCCGTAGAAAAGATCAAAGGATCTTCTTGAGATCCTTTTTTTCTGCG
CGTAATCTGCTGCTTGCAAACAAAAAAACCACCGCTACCAGCGGTGGTTTGTTTGCCGGATCAAGAGCTA
CCAACTCTTTTTCCGAAGGTAACTGGCTTCAGCAGAGCGCAGATACCAAATACTGTCCTTCTAGTGTAGC
CGTAGTTAGGCCACCACTTCAAGAACTCTGTAGCACCGCCTACATACCTCGCTCTGCTAATCCTGTTACC
AGTGGCTGCTGCCAGTGGCGATAAGTCGTGTCTTACCGGGTTGGACTCAAGACGATAGTTACCGGATAAG
GCGCAGCGGTCGGGCTGAACGGGGGGTTCGTGCACACAGCCCAGCTTGGAGCGAACGACCTACACCGAAC
TGAGATACCTACAGCGTGAGCTATGAGAAAGCGCCACGCTTCCCGAAGGGAGAAAGGCGGACAGGTATCC
GGTAAGCGGCAGGGTCGGAACAGGAGAGCGCACGAGGGAGCTTCCAGGGGGAAACGCCTGGTATCTTTAT
AGTCCTGTCGGGTTTCGCCACCTCTGACTTGAGCGTCGATTTTTGTGATGCTCGTCAGGGGGGCGGAGCC
TATGGAAAAACGCCAGCAACGCGGCCTTTTTACGGTTCCTGGCCTTTTGCTGGCCTTTTGCTCACATGTT
CTTTCCTGCGTTATCCCCTGATTCTGTGGATAACCGTATTACCGCCTTTGAGTGAGCTGATACCGCTCGC
CGCAGCCGAACGACCGAGCGCAGCGAGTCAGTGAGCGAGGAAGCGGAAGAGCGCCTGATGCGGTATTTTC
TCCTTACGCATCTGTGCGGTATTTCACACCGCAATGGTGCACTCTCAGTACAATCTGCTCTGATGCCGCA
TAGTTAAGCCAGTATACACTCCGCTATCGCTACGTGACTGGGTCATGGCTGCGCCCCGACACCCGCCAAC
ACCCGCTGACGCGCCCTGACGGGCTTGTCTGCTCCCGGCATCCGCTTACAGACAAGCTGTGACCGTCTCC
GGGAGCTGCATGTGTCAGAGGTTTTCACCGTCATCACCGAAACGCGCGAGGCAGCTGCGGTAAAGCTCAT
CAGCGTGGTCGTGAAGCGATTCACAGATGTCTGCCTGTTCATCCGCGTCCAGCTCGTTGAGTTTCTCCAG
AAGCGTTAATGTCTGGCTTCTGATAAAGCGGGCCATGTTAAGGGCGGTTTTTTCCTGTTTGGTCACTGAT
GCCTCCGTGTAAGGGGGATTTCTGTTCATGGGGGTAATGATACCGATGAAACGAGAGAGGATGCTCACGA
TACGGGTTACTGATGATGAACATGCCCGGTTACTGGAACGTTGTGAGGGTAAACAACTGGCGGTATGGAT
GCGGCGGGACCAGAGAAAAATCACTCAGGGTCAATGCCAGCGCTTCGTTAATACAGATGTAGGTGTTCCA
CAGGGTAGCCAGCAGCATCCTGCGATGCAGATCCGGAACATAATGGTGCAGGGCGCTGACTTCCGCGTTT
CCAGACTTTACGAAACACGGAAACCGAAGACCATTCATGTTGTTGCTCAGGTCGCAGACGTTTTGCAGCA
GCAGTCGCTTCACGTTCGCTCGCGTATCGGTGATTCATTCTGCTAACCAGTAAGGCAACCCCGCCAGCCT
AGCCGGGTCCTCAACGACAGGAGCACGATCATGCGCACCCGTGGCCAGGACCCAACGCTGCCCGAGATGC
GCCGCGTGCGGCTGCTGGAGATGGCGGACGCGATGGATATGTTCTGCCAAGGGTTGGTTTGCGCATTCAC
AGTTCTCCGCAAGAATTGATTGGCTCCAATTCTTGGAGTGGTGAATCCGTTAGCGAGGTGCCGCCGGCTT
CCATTCAGGTCGAGGTGGCCCGGCTCCATGCACCGCGACGCAACGCGGGGAGGCAGACAAGGTATAGGGC
GGCGCCTACAATCCATGCCAACCCGTTCCATGTGCTCGCCGAGGCGGCATAAATCGCCGTGACGATCAGC
GGTCCAATGATCGAAGTTAGGCTGGTAAGAGCCGCGAGCGATCCTTGAAGCTGTCCCTGATGGTCGTCAT
CTACCTGCCTGGACAGCATGGCCTGCAACGCGGGCATCCCGATGCCGCCGGAAGCGAGAAGAATCATAAT
GGGGAAGGCCATCCAGCCTCGCGTCGCGAACGCCAGCAAGACGTAGCCCAGCGCGTCGGCCGCCATGCCG
GCGATAATGGCCTGCTTCTCGCCGAAACGTTTGGTGGCGGGACCAGTGACGAAGGCTTGAGCGAGGGCGT
GCAAGATTCCGAATACCGCAAGCGACAGGCCGATCATCGTCGCGCTCCAGCGAAAGCGGTCCTCGCCGAA
AATGACCCAGAGCGCTGCCGGCACCTGTCCTACGAGTTGCATGATAAAGAAGACAGTCATAAGTGCGGCG
ACGATAGTCATGCCCCGCGCCCACCGGAAGGAGCTGACTGGGTTGAAGGCTCTCAAGGGCATCGGTCGAC
GCTCTCCCTTATGCGACTCCTGCATTAGGAAGCAGCCCAGTAGTAGGTTGAGGCCGTTGAGCACCGCCGC
CGCAAGGAATGGTGCATGCAAGGAGATGGCGCCCAACAGTCCCCCGGCCACGGGGCCTGCCACCATACCC
ACGCCGAAACAAGCGCTCATGAGCCCGAAGTGGCGAGCCCGATCTTCCCCATCGGTGATGTCGGCGATAT
AGGCGCCAGCAACCGCACCTGTGGCGCCGGTGATGCCGGCCACGATGCGTCCGGCGTAGAGGATCGAGAT
CTCGATCCCGCGAAATTAATACGACTCACTATAGGGAGACCACAACGGTTTCCCTCTAGAAATAATTTTG
TTTAACTTTAAGAAGGAGATATACATATGGAGACCCGCTACAACCTGAAGAGTCCGGCTGTTAAACGTTT
AATGAAAGAAGCGGCAGAATTGAAAGATCCAACAGATCATTACCATGCGCAGCCTTTAGAGGATAACCTT
TTTGAATGGCACTTCACGGTTAGAGGGCCCCCAGACTCCGATTTTGATGGAGGAGTTTATCACGGGCGGA
TAGTACTGCCACCAGAGTATCCCATGAAACCACCAAGCATTATTCTCCTAACGGCTAATGGTCGATTTGA
AGTGGGCAAGAAAATCTGTTTGAGCATCTCAGGCCATCATCCTGAAACTTGGCAGCCTTCGTGGAGTATA
AGGACAGCATTATTAGCCATCATTGGGTTTATGCCAACAAAAGGAGAGGGAGCCATAGGTTCTCTAGATT
ACACTCCTGAGGAAAGAAGAGCACTTGCCAAAAAATCACAAGATTTCTGTTGTGAAGGATGTGGCTCTGC
CATGAAGGATGTCCTGTTGCCTTTAAAATCTGGAAGCGATTCAAGCCAAGCTGACCAAGAAGCCAAAGAA
CTGGCTAGGCAAATAAGCTTTAAGGCAGAAGTCAATTCATCTGGAAAGACTATCTCTGAGTCAGACTTAA
ACCACTCTTTTTCACTAACTGATTTACAAGATGATATACCTACAACATTCCAGGGTGCTACGGCCAGTAC
ATCGTACGGAGTCCAGAATTCCTCAGCAGCATCCTTTCATCAACCTACCCAACCTGTAGCTAAGAATACC
TCCATGAGCCCTCGACAGCGCCGGGCCCAGCAGCAGAGTCAGAGAAGGTTGTCTACTTCACCAGATGTAA
TCCAGGGCCACCAGCCAAGAGACAACCACACTTACCCATACGATGTTCCAGATTACGCTTAAGGATCCGG
CTGCTAACAAAGCCCGAAAGGAAGCTGAGTTGGCTGCTGCCACCGCTGAGCAATAACTAGCATAACCCCT
TGGGGCCTCTAAACGGGTCTTGAGGGGTTTTTTGCTGAAAGGAGGAACTATATCCGGATATCCACAGGAC
GGGTGTGGTCGCCATGATCGCGTAGTCGATAGTGGCTCCAAGTAGCGAAGCGAGCAGGACTGGGCGGCGG
CCAAAGCGGTCGGACAGTGCTCCGAGAACGGGTGCGCATAGAAATTGCATCAACGCATATAGCGCTAGCA
GCACGCCATAGTGACTGGCGATGCTGTCGGAATGGACGATATCCCGCAAGAGGCCCGGCAGTACCGGCAT
AACCAAGCCTATGCCTACAGCATCCAGGGTGACGGTGCCGAGGATGACGATGAGCGCATTGTTAGATTTC
ATACACGGTGCCTGACTGCGTTAGCAATTTAACTGTGATAAACTACCGCATTAAAGCTTATCGATGATAA
GCTGTCAAACATGAGAA
